>Addgene plasmid #87511 | NH-6 | addgene full sequence | sequence record 174681 | Addgene NGS Result
CTAAATTGTAAGCGTTAATATTTTGTTAAAATTCGCGTTAAATTTTTGTTAAATCAGCTCATTTTTTAAC
CAATAGGCCGAAATCGGCAAAATCCCTTATAAATCAAAAGAATAGACCGAGATAGGGTTGAGTGGCCGCT
ACAGGGCGCTCCCATTCGCCATTCAGGCTGCGCAACTGTTGGGAAGGGCGTTTCGGTGCGGGCCTCTTCG
CTATTACGCCAGCTGGCGAAAGGGGGATGTGCTGCAAGGCGATTAAGTTGGGTAACGCCAGGGTTTTCCC
AGTCACGACGTTGTAAAACGACGGCCAGTGAGCGCGACGTAATACGACTCACTATAGGGCGAATTGGCGG
AAGGCCGTCAAGGCCACGTGTCTTGTCCAGAGCTCGTATCCTGCAGTTAACTCCTGAGCAAGTGGTCGCA
ATCGCGTCGAATCACGGGGGAAAGCAAGCCCTGGAAACCGTGCAAAGGTTGTTGCCGGTGTTGTGCCAAG
CACATGGCTTAACACCGGATCAAGTCGTGCTGCAGGATACGGTACCTGGAGCACAAGACTGGCCTCATGG
GCCTTCCGCTCACTGCCCGCTTTCCAGTCGGGAAACCTGTCGTGCCAGCTGCATTAACATGGTCATAGCT
GTTTCCTTGCGTATTGGGCGCTCTCCGCTTCCTCGCTCACTGACTCGCTGCGCTCGGTCGTTCGGGTAAA
GCCTGGGGTGCCTAATGAGCAAAAGGCCAGCAAAAGGCCAGGAACCGTAAAAAGGCCGCGTTGCTGGCGT
TTTTCCATAGGCTCCGCCCCCCTGACGAGCATCACAAAAATCGACGCTCAAGTCAGAGGTGGCGAAACCC
GACAGGACTATAAAGATACCAGGCGTTTCCCCCTGGAAGCTCCCTCGTGCGCTCTCCTGTTCCGACCCTG
CCGCTTACCGGATACCTGTCCGCCTTTCTCCCTTCGGGAAGCGTGGCGCTTTCTCATAGCTCACGCTGTA
GGTATCTCAGTTCGGTGTAGGTCGTTCGCTCCAAGCTGGGCTGTGTGCACGAACCCCCCGTTCAGCCCGA
CCGCTGCGCCTTATCCGGTAACTATCGTCTTGAGTCCAACCCGGTAAGACACGACTTATCGCCACTGGCA
GCAGCCACTGGTAACAGGATTAGCAGAGCGAGGTATGTAGGCGGTGCTACAGAGTTCTTGAAGTGGTGGC
CTAACTACGGCTACACTAGAAGAACAGTATTTGGTATCTGCGCTCTGCTGAAGCCAGTTACCTTCGGAAA
AAGAGTTGGTAGCTCTTGATCCGGCAAACAAACCACCGCTGGTAGCGGTGGTTTTTTTGTTTGCAAGCAG
CAGATTACGCGCAGAAAAAAAGGATCTCAAGAAGATCCTTTGATCTTTTCTACGGGGTCTGACGCTCAGT
GGAACGAAAACTCACGTTAAGGGATTTTGGTCATGAGATTATCAAAAAGGATCTTCACCTAGATCCTTTT
AAATTAAAAATGAAGTTTTAAATCAATCTAAAGTATATATGAGTAAACTTGGTCTGACAGTTACCAATGC
TTAATCAGTGAGGCACCTATCTCAGCGATCTGTCTATTTCGTTCATCCATAGTTGCCTGACTCCCCGTCG
TGTAGATAACTACGATACGGGAGGGCTTACCATCTGGCCCCAGTGCTGCAATGATACCGCGAGAACCACG
CTCACCGGCTCCAGATTTATCAGCAATAAACCAGCCAGCCGGAAGGGCCGAGCGCAGAAGTGGTCCTGCA
ACTTTATCCGCCTCCATCCAGTCTATTAATTGTTGCCGGGAAGCTAGAGTAAGTAGTTCGCCAGTTAATA
GTTTGCGCAACGTTGTTGCCATTGCTACAGGCATCGTGGTGTCACGCTCGTCGTTTGGTATGGCTTCATT
CAGCTCCGGTTCCCAACGATCAAGGCGAGTTACATGATCCCCCATGTTGTGCAAAAAAGCGGTTAGCTCC
TTCGGTCCTCCGATCGTTGTCAGAAGTAAGTTGGCCGCAGTGTTATCACTCATGGTTATGGCAGCACTGC
ATAATTCTCTTACTGTCATGCCATCCGTAAGATGCTTTTCTGTGACTGGTGAGTACTCAACCAAGTCATT
CTGAGAATAGTGTATGCGGCGACCGAGTTGCTCTTGCCCGGCGTCAATACGGGATAATACCGCGCCACAT
AGCAGAACTTTAAAAGTGCTCATCATTGGAAAACGTTCTTCGGGGCGAAAACTCTCAAGGATCTTACCGC
TGTTGAGATCCAGTTCGATGTAACCCACTCGTGCACCCAACTGATCTTCAGCATCTTTTACTTTCACCAG
CGTTTCTGGGTGAGCAAAAACAGGAAGGCAAAATGCCGCAAAAAAGGGAATAAGGGCGACACGGAAATGT
TGAATACTCATACTCTTCCTTTTTCAATATTATTGAAGCATTTATCAGGGTTATTGTCTCATGAGCGGAT
ACATATTTGAATGTATTTAGAAAAATAAACAAATAGGGGTTCCGCGCACATTTCCCCGAAAAGTGCCAC
Features (pLannotate 1.2.2; 8 found; start..end, strand, type, name):
      3..134     -  rep_origin     M13 ori (fragment): M13 bacteriophage origin of replication; arrow indicates direction of (+) strand synthesis
    155..311     -  CDS            lacZα (fragment): LacZα fragment of β-galactosidase; lacZ fragment
    320..338     +  promoter       T7 promoter: promoter for bacteriophage T7 RNA polymerase
    570..617     -  CDS            lacI (fragment): lac repressor; lacI; The lac repressor binds to the lac operator to inhibit transcription in E. coli. This inhibition can be relieved by adding lactose or isopropyl-β-D-thiogalactopyranoside (IPTG).
    654..694     -  rep_origin     RSF ori (fragment): Plasmids containing the RSF 1030 origin of replication can be propagated in E. coli cells that contain additional plasmids with compatible origins.
    772..1360    -  rep_origin     ori: high-copy-number ColE1/pMB1/pBR322/pUC origin of replication
   1531..2391    -  CDS            AmpR: β-lactamase; bla; confers resistance to ampicillin, carbenicillin, and related antibiotics
   2392..2496    -  promoter       AmpR promoter: bla
