[The description below was written by a language model from this plasmid's Addgene catalogue record and pLannotate feature annotations shown in this document.]
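Description:
NH-6 is a small (about 2.5 kb) bacterial cloning plasmid built on the pMA-T backbone, a commercial gene-synthesis carrier vector. It holds a synthetic DNA fragment used as a template in a TAL effector assembly system. It is propagated in E. coli as a high-copy plasmid through a ColE1/pUC-type origin of replication. Selection is with ampicillin, through a β-lactamase gene driven by its native bla promoter. The other annotated elements are backbone remnants rather than functional modules: partial matches to an M13 origin, lacZα, lacI and an RSF origin, plus a T7 promoter next to the cloning region. None of these appears to be needed for the plasmid's stated role.

The insert, also named NH-6, is recorded only as synthetic. It is not annotated in the feature table, although it presumably lies in the unannotated stretch downstream of the T7 promoter. By TALE convention, the name suggests a repeat module carrying the NH repeat-variable diresidue, which is generally associated with guanine recognition, intended for position 6 of an array. The record does not state this, so it should be treated as an inference. The stated purpose is library amplification of fragment NH-6. The plasmid therefore serves as a stable, sequence-verified source from which the fragment can be amplified to build a library of TALE DNA-binding-domain parts. According to the associated publication title, these parts are then joined by isothermal assembly into custom TAL effector arrays. The construct has no expression cassette for use in eukaryotic cells and is a parts-storage and template plasmid for synthetic biology and TALE/TALEN construction.
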