Addgene plasmid #87511: NH-6
Purpose: For library amplification of fragment NH-6
Depositing lab: Steve Pollard. Depositing organization: University of Edinburgh. Publication: STAR: a simple TAL effector assembly reaction using isothermal assembly. Gogolok S, Garcia-Diaz C, Pollard SM. Sci Rep. 2016 Sep 12;6:33209. doi: 10.1038/srep33209. PubMed 27615025.
Backbone
  Vector backbone: pMA-T
  Backbone manufacturer: Life Technologies
  Vector type: TALEN, Synthetic Biology ; TALE DBD library preparation
Growth in bacteria
  Bacterial resistance: Ampicillin, 100 μg/mL
  Growth temperature: 37°C
  Growth strain: DH5alpha
  Copy number: High Copy
Gene/Insert
  Gene/Insert name: NH-6
  Species: Synthetic
  Cloning method: Unknown
Terms and licenses: Academic/Nonprofit Terms; Industry Terms: Not Available to Industry
How to cite: NH-6 was a gift from Steve Pollard (Addgene plasmid # 87511 ; http://n2t.net/addgene:87511 ; RRID:Addgene_87511)
