>Addgene plasmid #87511 | NH-6 | depositor partial sequence | sequence record 170672 | NH-6 RVD flanked by BciVI sites
GTATCCTGCAGTTAACTCCTGAGCAAGTGGTCGCAATCGCGTCGAATCACGGGGGAAAGCAAGCCCTGGA
AACCGTGCAAAGGTTGTTGCCGGTGTTGTGCCAAGCACATGGCTTAACACCGGATCAAGTCGTGCTGCAG
GATAC
